>Addgene plasmid #112070 | pORFE0001 | depositor full sequence | sequence record 210900 | Full Sequence
GTGGCTCTTCAGTGGACGAAAGGGCCTCGTGATACGCCTATTTTTATAGGTTAATGTCATGATAATAATG
GTTTCTTAGACGTCAGGTGGCACTTTTCGGGGAAATGTGCGCGGAACCCCTATTTGTTTATTTTTCTAAA
TACATTCAAATATGTATCCGCTCATGAGACAATAACCCTGATAAATGCTTCAATAATATTGAAAAAGGAA
GAGTATGCGCTCACGCAACTGGTCCAGAACCTTGACCGAACGCAGCGGTGGTAACGGCGCAGTGGCGGTT
TTCATGGCTTGTTATGACTGTTTTTTTGGGGTACAGTCTATGCCTCGGGCATCCAAGCAGCAAGCGCGTT
ACGCCGTGGGTCGATGTTTGATGTTATGGAGCAGCAACGATGTTACGCAGCAGGGCAGTCGCCCTAAAAC
AAAGTTAAACATCATGAGGGAAGCGGTGATCGCCGAAGTATCGACTCAACTATCAGAGGTAGTTGGCGTC
ATCGAGCGCCATCTCGAACCGACGTTGCTGGCCGTACATTTGTACGGCTCCGCAGTGGATGGCGGCCTGA
AGCCACACAGCGATATTGATTTGCTGGTTACGGTGACCGTAAGGCTTGATGAAACAACGCGGCGAGCTTT
GATCAACGACCTTTTGGAAACTTCGGCTTCCCCTGGAGAGAGCGAGATTCTCCGCGCTGTAGAAGTCACC
ATTGTTGTGCACGACGACATCATTCCGTGGCGTTATCCAGCTAAGCGCGAACTGCAATTTGGAGAATGGC
AGCGCAATGACATTCTTGCAGGTATCTTCGAGCCAGCCACGATCGACATTGATCTGGCTATCTTGCTGAC
AAAAGCAAGAGAACATAGCGTTGCCTTGGTAGGTCCAGCGGCGGAGGAACTCTTTGATCCGGTTCCTGAA
CAGGATCTATTTGAGGCGCTAAATGAAACCTTAACGCTATGGAACTCGCCGCCCGACTGGGCTGGCGATG
AGCGAAATGTAGTGCTTACGTTGTCCCGCATTTGGTACAGCGCAGTAACCGGCAAAATCGCGCCGAAGGA
TGTCGCTGCCGACTGGGCAATGGAGCGCCTGCCGGCCCAGTATCAGCCCGTCATACTTGAAGCTAGACAG
GCTTATCTTGGACAAGAAGAAGATCGCTTGGCCTCGCGCGCAGATCAGTTGGAAGAATTTGTCCATTACG
TAAAAGGCGAGATCACCAAGGTAGTCGGCAAATAACTGTCAGACCAAGTTTACTCATATATACTTTAGAT
TGATTTAAAACTTCATTTTTAATTTAAAAGGATCTAGGTGAAGATCCTTTTTGATAATCTCATGACCAAA
ATCCCTTAACGTGAGTTTTCGTTCCACTGAGCGTCAGACCCCGTAGAAAAGATCAAAGGATCTTCTTGAG
ATCCTTTTTTTCTGCGCGTAATCTGCTGCTTGCAAACAAAAAAACCACCGCTACCAGCGGTGGTTTGTTT
GCCGGATCAAGAGCTACCAACTCTTTTTCCGAAGGTAACTGGCTTCAGCAGAGCGCAGATACCAAATACT
GTCCTTCTAGTGTAGCCGTAGTTAGGCCACCACTTCAAGAACTCTGTAGCACCGCCTACATACCTCGCTC
TGCTAATCCTGTTACCAGTGGCTGCTGCCAGTGGCGATAAGTCGTGTCTTACCGGGTTGGACTCAAGACG
ATAGTTACCGGATAAGGCGCAGCGGTCGGGCTGAACGGGGGGTTCGTGCACACAGCCCAGCTTGGAGCGA
ACGACCTACACCGAACTGAGATACCTACAGCGTGAGCTATGAGAAAGCGCCACGCTTCCCGAAGGGAGAA
AGGCGGACAGGTATCCGGTAAGCGGCAGGGTCGGAACAGGAGAGCGCACGAGGGAGCTTCCAGGGGGAAA
CGCCTGGTATCTTTATAGTCCTGTCGGGTTTCGCCACCTCTGACTTGAGCGTCGATTTTTGTGATGCTCG
TCAGGGGGGCGGAGCCTATGGAAAAACGCCAGCAACGCGGCCTTTTTACGGTTCCTGGCCTTTTGCTGGC
CTTTTGCTCACATGTTCTTTCCTGCGTTATCCCCTGATTCTGTGGATAACCGTATTACCGCCTTTGAGTG
AGCTGATACCGCTCGCCGCAGCCGAACGACCGAGCGCAGCGAGTCAGTGAGCGAGGAAGCGGAAGAGCGC
CCAATACGCAAACCGCCTCTCCCCGCGCGTTGGCCGATTCATTAATCACTCTGTGGTCTCAAATGGATAA
GAAGTACTCTATCGGACTCGATATCGGAACTAACTCTGTGGGATGGGCTGTGATCACCGATGAGTACAAG
GTGCCATCTAAGAAGTTCAAGGTTCTCGGAAACACCGATAGGCACTCTATCAAGAAAAACCTTATCGGTG
CTCTCCTCTTCGATTCTGGTGAAACTGCTGAGGCTACCAGACTCAAGAGAACCGCTAGAAGAAGGTACAC
CAGAAGAAAGAACAGGATCTGCTACCTCCAAGAGATCTTCTCTAACGAGATGGCTAAAGTGGATGATTCA
TTCTTCCACAGGCTCGAAGAGTCATTCCTCGTGGAAGAAGATAAGAAGCACGAGAGGCACCCTATCTTCG
GAAACATCGTTGATGAGGTGGCATACCACGAGAAGTACCCTACTATCTACCACCTCAGAAAGAAGCTCGT
TGATTCTACTGATAAGGCTGATCTCAGGCTCATCTACCTCGCTCTCGCTCACATGATCAAGTTCAGAGGA
CACTTCCTCATCGAGGGTGATCTCAACCCTGATAACTCTGATGTGGATAAGTTGTTCATCCAGCTCGTGC
AGACCTACAACCAGCTTTTCGAAGAGAACCCTATCAACGCTTCAGGTGTGGATGCTAAGGCTATCCTCTC
TGCTAGGCTCTCTAAGTCAAGAAGGCTTGAGAACCTCATTGCTCAGCTCCCTGGTGAGAAGAAGAACGGA
CTTTTCGGAAACTTGATCGCTCTCTCTCTCGGACTCACCCCTAACTTCAAGTCTAACTTCGATCTCGCTG
AGGATGCAAAGCTCCAGCTCTCAAAGGATACCTACGATGATGATCTCGATAACCTCCTCGCTCAGATCGG
AGATCAGTACGCTGATTTGTTCCTCGCTGCTAAGAACCTCTCTGATGCTATCCTCCTCAGTGATATCCTC
AGAGTGAACACCGAGATCACCAAGGCTCCACTCTCAGCTTCTATGATCAAGAGATACGATGAGCACCACC
AGGATCTCACACTTCTCAAGGCTCTTGTTAGACAGCAGCTCCCAGAGAAGTACAAAGAGATTTTCTTCGA
TCAGTCTAAGAACGGATACGCTGGTTACATCGATGGTGGTGCATCTCAAGAAGAGTTCTACAAGTTCATC
AAGCCTATCCTCGAGAAGATGGATGGAACCGAGGAACTCCTCGTGAAGCTCAATAGAGAGGATCTTCTCA
GAAAGCAGAGGACCTTCGATAACGGATCTATCCCTCATCAGATCCACCTCGGAGAGTTGCACGCTATCCT
TAGAAGGCAAGAGGATTTCTACCCATTCCTCAAGGATAACAGGGAAAAGATTGAGAAGATTCTCACCTTC
AGAATCCCTTACTACGTGGGACCTCTCGCTAGAGGAAACTCAAGATTCGCTTGGATGACCAGAAAGTCTG
AGGAAACCATCACCCCTTGGAACTTCGAAGAGGTGGTGGATAAGGGTGCTAGTGCTCAGTCTTTCATCGA
GAGGATGACCAACTTCGATAAGAACCTTCCAAACGAGAAGGTGCTCCCTAAGCACTCTTTGCTCTACGAG
TACTTCACCGTGTACAACGAGTTGACCAAGGTTAAGTACGTGACCGAGGGAATGAGGAAGCCTGCTTTTT
TGTCAGGTGAGCAAAAGAAGGCTATCGTTGATCTCTTGTTCAAGACCAACAGAAAGGTGACCGTGAAGCA
GCTCAAAGAGGATTACTTCAAGAAAATCGAGTGCTTCGATTCAGTTGAGATTTCTGGTGTTGAGGATAGG
TTCAACGCATCTCTCGGAACCTACCACGATCTCCTCAAGATCATTAAGGATAAGGATTTCTTGGATAACG
AGGAAAACGAGGATATCTTGGAGGATATCGTTCTTACCCTCACCCTCTTTGAAGATAGAGAGATGATTGA
AGAAAGGCTCAAGACCTACGCTCATCTCTTCGATGATAAGGTGATGAAGCAGTTGAAGAGAAGAAGATAC
ACTGGTTGGGGAAGGCTCTCAAGAAAGCTCATTAACGGAATCAGGGATAAGCAGTCTGGAAAGACAATCC
TTGATTTCCTCAAGTCTGATGGATTCGCTAACAGAAACTTCATGCAGCTCATCCACGATGATTCTCTCAC
CTTTAAAGAGGATATCCAGAAGGCTCAGGTTTCAGGACAGGGTGATAGTCTCCATGAGCATATCGCTAAC
CTCGCTGGATCTCCTGCAATCAAGAAGGGAATCCTCCAGACTGTGAAGGTTGTGGATGAGTTGGTGAAGG
TGATGGGAAGGCATAAGCCTGAGAACATCGTGATCGAAATGGCTAGAGAGAACCAGACCACTCAGAAGGG
ACAGAAGAACTCTAGGGAAAGGATGAAGAGGATCGAGGAAGGTATCAAAGAGCTTGGATCTCAGATCCTC
AAAGAGCACCCTGTTGAGAACACTCAGCTCCAGAATGAGAAGCTCTACCTCTACTACCTCCAGAACGGAA
GGGATATGTATGTGGATCAAGAGTTGGATATCAACAGGCTCTCTGATTACGATGTTGATCATATCGTGCC
ACAGTCATTCTTGAAGGATGATTCTATCGATAACAAGGTGCTCACCAGGTCTGATAAGAACAGGGGTAAG
AGTGATAACGTGCCAAGTGAAGAGGTTGTGAAGAAAATGAAGAACTATTGGAGGCAGCTCCTCAACGCTA
AGCTCATCACTCAGAGAAAGTTCGATAACTTGACTAAGGCTGAGAGGGGAGGACTCTCTGAATTGGATAA
GGCAGGATTCATCAAGAGGCAGCTTGTGGAAACCAGGCAGATCACTAAGCACGTTGCACAGATCCTCGAT
TCTAGGATGAACACCAAGTACGATGAGAACGATAAGTTGATCAGGGAAGTGAAGGTTATCACCCTCAAGT
CAAAGCTCGTGTCTGATTTCAGAAAGGATTTCCAATTCTACAAGGTGAGGGAAATCAACAACTACCACCA
CGCTCACGATGCTTACCTTAACGCTGTTGTTGGAACCGCTCTCATCAAGAAGTATCCTAAGCTCGAGTCA
GAGTTCGTGTACGGTGATTACAAGGTGTACGATGTGAGGAAGATGATCGCTAAGTCTGAGCAAGAGATCG
GAAAGGCTACCGCTAAGTATTTCTTCTACTCTAACATCATGAATTTCTTCAAGACCGAGATTACCCTCGC
TAACGGTGAGATCAGAAAGAGGCCACTCATCGAGACAAACGGTGAAACAGGTGAGATCGTGTGGGATAAG
GGAAGGGATTTCGCTACCGTTAGAAAGGTGCTCTCTATGCCACAGGTGAACATCGTTAAGAAAACCGAGG
TGCAGACCGGTGGATTCTCTAAAGAGTCTATCCTCCCTAAGAGGAACTCTGATAAGCTCATTGCTAGGAA
GAAGGATTGGGACCCTAAGAAATACGGTGGTTTCGATTCTCCTACCGTGGCTTACTCTGTTCTCGTTGTG
GCTAAGGTTGAGAAGGGAAAGAGTAAGAAGCTCAAGTCTGTTAAGGAACTTCTCGGAATCACTATCATGG
AAAGGTCATCTTTCGAGAAGAACCCAATCGATTTCCTCGAGGCTAAGGGATACAAAGAGGTTAAGAAGGA
TCTCATCATCAAGCTCCCAAAGTACTCACTCTTCGAACTCGAGAACGGTAGAAAGAGGATGCTCGCTTCT
GCTGGTGAGCTTCAAAAGGGAAACGAGCTTGCTCTCCCATCTAAGTACGTTAACTTTCTTTACCTCGCTT
CTCACTACGAGAAGTTGAAGGGATCTCCAGAAGATAACGAGCAGAAGCAACTTTTCGTTGAGCAGCACAA
GCACTACTTGGATGAGATCATCGAGCAGATCTCTGAGTTCTCTAAAAGGGTGATCCTCGCTGATGCAAAC
CTCGATAAGGTGTTGTCTGCTTACAACAAGCACAGAGATAAGCCTATCAGGGAACAGGCAGAGAACATCA
TCCATCTCTTCACCCTTACCAACCTCGGTGCTCCTGCTGCTTTCAAGTACTTCGATACAACCATCGATAG
GAAGAGATACACCTCTACCAAAGAAGTGCTCGATGCTACCCTCATCCATCAGTCTATCACTGGACTCTAC
GAGACTAGGATCGATCTCTCACAGCTCGGTGGTGATTCAAGGGCTGATCCTAAGAAGAAGAGGAAGGTTT
GAGCTTTGAGACCACGAA
Features (pLannotate 1.2.2; 7 found; start..end, strand, type, name):
    110..214     +  promoter       AmpR promoter: bla
    205..285     -  CDS            int (fragment): INT2_ECOLX - Protein inferred from homology: Swiss-Prot protein existence level 3. Putative integrase believed to be involved in the insertion of antibiotic resistance genes into plasmids and transposons. From Escherichia coli.
    371..427     +  CDS            GmR (fragment): gentamycin acetyltransferase; aacC1; confers resistance to gentamycin
    434..1222    +  CDS            aadA: S3AD_ECOLX - Experimental evidence at protein level: Swiss-Prot protein existence level 1. Mediates bacterial resistance to the antibiotics streptomycin and spectinomycin. From Escherichia coli.
   1396..1984    +  rep_origin     ori: high-copy-number ColE1/pMB1/pBR322/pUC origin of replication
   2167..2216    +  CDS            lacI (fragment): lac repressor; lacI; The lac repressor binds to the lac operator to inhibit transcription in E. coli. This inhibition can be relieved by adding lactose or isopropyl-β-D-thiogalactopyranoside (IPTG).
   2233..6336    +  CDS            cas9: CAS9_STRP1 - Also known as csn1 From Streptococcus pyogenes serotype M1.
