>Addgene plasmid #112070 | pORFE0001 | addgene full sequence | sequence record 217624 | Addgene NGS Result
ATGGATAAGAAGTACTCTATCGGACTCGATATCGGAACTAACTCTGTGGGATGGGCTGTGATCACCGATG
AGTACAAGGTGCCATCTAAGAAGTTCAAGGTTCTCGGAAACACCGATAGGCACTCTATCAAGAAAAACCT
TATCGGTGCTCTCCTCTTCGATTCTGGTGAAACTGCTGAGGCTACCAGACTCAAGAGAACCGCTAGAAGA
AGGTACACCAGAAGAAAGAACAGGATCTGCTACCTCCAAGAGATCTTCTCTAACGAGATGGCTAAAGTGG
ATGATTCATTCTTCCACAGGCTCGAAGAGTCATTCCTCGTGGAAGAAGATAAGAAGCACGAGAGGCACCC
TATCTTCGGAAACATCGTTGATGAGGTGGCATACCACGAGAAGTACCCTACTATCTACCACCTCAGAAAG
AAGCTCGTTGATTCTACTGATAAGGCTGATCTCAGGCTCATCTACCTCGCTCTCGCTCACATGATCAAGT
TCAGAGGACACTTCCTCATCGAGGGTGATCTCAACCCTGATAACTCTGATGTGGATAAGTTGTTCATCCA
GCTCGTGCAGACCTACAACCAGCTTTTCGAAGAGAACCCTATCAACGCTTCAGGTGTGGATGCTAAGGCT
ATCCTCTCTGCTAGGCTCTCTAAGTCAAGAAGGCTTGAGAACCTCATTGCTCAGCTCCCTGGTGAGAAGA
AGAACGGACTTTTCGGAAACTTGATCGCTCTCTCTCTCGGACTCACCCCTAACTTCAAGTCTAACTTCGA
TCTCGCTGAGGATGCAAAGCTCCAGCTCTCAAAGGATACCTACGATGATGATCTCGATAACCTCCTCGCT
CAGATCGGAGATCAGTACGCTGATTTGTTCCTCGCTGCTAAGAACCTCTCTGATGCTATCCTCCTCAGTG
ATATCCTCAGAGTGAACACCGAGATCACCAAGGCTCCACTCTCAGCTTCTATGATCAAGAGATACGATGA
GCACCACCAGGATCTCACACTTCTCAAGGCTCTTGTTAGACAGCAGCTCCCAGAGAAGTACAAAGAGATT
TTCTTCGATCAGTCTAAGAACGGATACGCTGGTTACATCGATGGTGGTGCATCTCAAGAAGAGTTCTACA
AGTTCATCAAGCCTATCCTCGAGAAGATGGATGGAACCGAGGAACTCCTCGTGAAGCTCAATAGAGAGGA
TCTTCTCAGAAAGCAGAGGACCTTCGATAACGGATCTATCCCTCATCAGATCCACCTCGGAGAGTTGCAC
GCTATCCTTAGAAGGCAAGAGGATTTCTACCCATTCCTCAAGGATAACAGGGAAAAGATTGAGAAGATTC
TCACCTTCAGAATCCCTTACTACGTGGGACCTCTCGCTAGAGGAAACTCAAGATTCGCTTGGATGACCAG
AAAGTCTGAGGAAACCATCACCCCTTGGAACTTCGAAGAGGTGGTGGATAAGGGTGCTAGTGCTCAGTCT
TTCATCGAGAGGATGACCAACTTCGATAAGAACCTTCCAAACGAGAAGGTGCTCCCTAAGCACTCTTTGC
TCTACGAGTACTTCACCGTGTACAACGAGTTGACCAAGGTTAAGTACGTGACCGAGGGAATGAGGAAGCC
TGCTTTTTTGTCAGGTGAGCAAAAGAAGGCTATCGTTGATCTCTTGTTCAAGACCAACAGAAAGGTGACC
GTGAAGCAGCTCAAAGAGGATTACTTCAAGAAAATCGAGTGCTTCGATTCAGTTGAGATTTCTGGTGTTG
AGGATAGGTTCAACGCATCTCTCGGAACCTACCACGATCTCCTCAAGATCATTAAGGATAAGGATTTCTT
GGATAACGAGGAAAACGAGGATATCTTGGAGGATATCGTTCTTACCCTCACCCTCTTTGAAGATAGAGAG
ATGATTGAAGAAAGGCTCAAGACCTACGCTCATCTCTTCGATGATAAGGTGATGAAGCAGTTGAAGAGAA
GAAGATACACTGGTTGGGGAAGGCTCTCAAGAAAGCTCATTAACGGAATCAGGGATAAGCAGTCTGGAAA
GACAATCCTTGATTTCCTCAAGTCTGATGGATTCGCTAACAGAAACTTCATGCAGCTCATCCACGATGAT
TCTCTCACCTTTAAAGAGGATATCCAGAAGGCTCAGGTTTCAGGACAGGGTGATAGTCTCCATGAGCATA
TCGCTAACCTCGCTGGATCTCCTGCAATCAAGAAGGGAATCCTCCAGACTGTGAAGGTTGTGGATGAGTT
GGTGAAGGTGATGGGAAGGCATAAGCCTGAGAACATCGTGATCGAAATGGCTAGAGAGAACCAGACCACT
CAGAAGGGACAGAAGAACTCTAGGGAAAGGATGAAGAGGATCGAGGAAGGTATCAAAGAGCTTGGATCTC
AGATCCTCAAAGAGCACCCTGTTGAGAACACTCAGCTCCAGAATGAGAAGCTCTACCTCTACTACCTCCA
GAACGGAAGGGATATGTATGTGGATCAAGAGTTGGATATCAACAGGCTCTCTGATTACGATGTTGATCAT
ATCGTGCCACAGTCATTCTTGAAGGATGATTCTATCGATAACAAGGTGCTCACCAGGTCTGATAAGAACA
GGGGTAAGAGTGATAACGTGCCAAGTGAAGAGGTTGTGAAGAAAATGAAGAACTATTGGAGGCAGCTCCT
CAACGCTAAGCTCATCACTCAGAGAAAGTTCGATAACTTGACTAAGGCTGAGAGGGGAGGACTCTCTGAA
TTGGATAAGGCAGGATTCATCAAGAGGCAGCTTGTGGAAACCAGGCAGATCACTAAGCACGTTGCACAGA
TCCTCGATTCTAGGATGAACACCAAGTACGATGAGAACGATAAGTTGATCAGGGAAGTGAAGGTTATCAC
CCTCAAGTCAAAGCTCGTGTCTGATTTCAGAAAGGATTTCCAATTCTACAAGGTGAGGGAAATCAACAAC
TACCACCACGCTCACGATGCTTACCTTAACGCTGTTGTTGGAACCGCTCTCATCAAGAAGTATCCTAAGC
TCGAGTCAGAGTTCGTGTACGGTGATTACAAGGTGTACGATGTGAGGAAGATGATCGCTAAGTCTGAGCA
AGAGATCGGAAAGGCTACCGCTAAGTATTTCTTCTACTCTAACATCATGAATTTCTTCAAGACCGAGATT
ACCCTCGCTAACGGTGAGATCAGAAAGAGGCCACTCATCGAGACAAACGGTGAAACAGGTGAGATCGTGT
GGGATAAGGGAAGGGATTTCGCTACCGTTAGAAAGGTGCTCTCTATGCCACAGGTGAACATCGTTAAGAA
AACCGAGGTGCAGACCGGTGGATTCTCTAAAGAGTCTATCCTCCCTAAGAGGAACTCTGATAAGCTCATT
GCTAGGAAGAAGGATTGGGACCCTAAGAAATACGGTGGTTTCGATTCTCCTACCGTGGCTTACTCTGTTC
TCGTTGTGGCTAAGGTTGAGAAGGGAAAGAGTAAGAAGCTCAAGTCTGTTAAGGAACTTCTCGGAATCAC
TATCATGGAAAGGTCATCTTTCGAGAAGAACCCAATCGATTTCCTCGAGGCTAAGGGATACAAAGAGGTT
AAGAAGGATCTCATCATCAAGCTCCCAAAGTACTCACTCTTCGAACTCGAGAACGGTAGAAAGAGGATGC
TCGCTTCTGCTGGTGAGCTTCAAAAGGGAAACGAGCTTGCTCTCCCATCTAAGTACGTTAACTTTCTTTA
CCTCGCTTCTCACTACGAGAAGTTGAAGGGATCTCCAGAAGATAACGAGCAGAAGCAACTTTTCGTTGAG
CAGCACAAGCACTACTTGGATGAGATCATCGAGCAGATCTCTGAGTTCTCTAAAAGGGTGATCCTCGCTG
ATGCAAACCTCGATAAGGTGTTGTCTGCTTACAACAAGCACAGAGATAAGCCTATCAGGGAACAGGCAGA
GAACATCATCCATCTCTTCACCCTTACCAACCTCGGTGCTCCTGCTGCTTTCAAGTACTTCGATACAACC
ATCGATAGGAAGAGATACACCTCTACCAAAGAAGTGCTCGATGCTACCCTCATCCATCAGTCTATCACTG
GACTCTACGAGACTAGGATCGATCTCTCACAGCTCGGTGGTGATTCAAGGGCTGATCCTAAGAAGAAGAG
GAAGGTTTGAGCTTTGAGACCACGAAGTGGCTCTTCAGTGGACGAAAGGGCCTCGTGATACGCCTATTTT
TATAGGTTAATGTCATGATAATAATGGTTTCTTAGACGTCAGGTGGCACTTTTCGGGGAAATGTGCGCGG
AACCCCTATTTGTTTATTTTTCTAAATACATTCAAATATGTATCCGCTCATGAGACAATAACCCTGATAA
ATGCTTCAATAATATTGAAAAAGGAAGAGTATGCGCTCACGCAACTGGTCCAGAACCTTGACCGAACGCA
GCGGTGGTAACGGCGCAGTGGCGGTTTTCATGGCTTGTTATGACTGTTTTTTTTTGGGGTACAGTCTATG
CCTCGGGCATCCAAGCAGCAAGCGCGTTACGCCGTGGGTCGATGTTTGATGTTATGGAGCAGCAACGATG
TTACGCAGCAGGGCAGTCGCCCTAAAACAAAGTTAAACATCATGAGGGAAGCGGTGATCGCCGAAGTATC
GACTCAACTATCAGAGGTAGTTGGCGTCATCGAGCGCCATCTCGAACCGACGTTGCTGGCCGTACATTTG
TACGGCTCCGCAGTGGATGGCGGCCTGAAGCCACACAGCGATATTGATTTGCTGGTTACGGTGACCGTAA
GGCTTGATGAAACAACGCGGCGAGCTTTGATCAACGACCTTTTGGAAACTTCGGCTTCCCCTGGAGAGAG
CGAGATTCTCCGCGCTGTAGAAGTCACCATTGTTGTGCACGACGACATCATTCCGTGGCGTTATCCAGCT
AAGCGCGAACTGCAATTTGGAGAATGGCAGCGCAATGACATTCTTGCAGGTATCTTCGAGCCAGCCACGA
TCGACATTGATCTGGCTATCTTGCTGACAAAAGCAAGAGAACATAGCGTTGCCTTGGTAGGTCCAGCGGC
GGAGGAACTCTTTGATCCGGTTCCTGAACAGGATCTATTTGAGGCGCTAAATGAAACCTTAACGCTATGG
AACTCGCCGCCCGACTGGGCTGGCGATGAGCGAAATGTAGTGCTTACGTTGTCCCGCATTTGGTACAGCG
CAGTAACCGGCAAAATCGCGCCGAAGGATGTCGCTGCCGACTGGGCAATGGAGCGCCTGCCGGCCCAGTA
TCAGCCCGTCATACTTGAAGCTAGACAGGCTTATCTTGGACAAGAAGAAGATCGCTTGGCCTCGCGCGCA
GATCAGTTGGAAGAATTTGTCCATTACGTAAAAGGCGAGATCACCAAGGTAGTCGGCAAATAACTGTCAG
ACCAAGTTTACTCATATATACTTTAGATTGATTTAAAACTTCATTTTTAATTTAAAAGGATCTAGGTGAA
GATCCTTTTTGATAATCTCATGACCAAAATCCCTTAACGTGAGTTTTCGTTCCACTGAGCGTCAGACCCC
GTAGAAAAGATCAAAGGATCTTCTTGAGATCCTTTTTTTCTGCGCGTAATCTGCTGCTTGCAAACAAAAA
AACCACCGCTACCAGCGGTGGTTTGTTTGCCGGATCAAGAGCTACCAACTCTTTTTCCGAAGGTAACTGG
CTTCAGCAGAGCGCAGATACCAAATACTGTTCTTCTAGTGTAGCCGTAGTTAGGCCACCACTTCAAGAAC
TCTGTAGCACCGCCTACATACCTCGCTCTGCTAATCCTGTTACCAGTGGCTGCTGCCAGTGGCGATAAGT
CGTGTCTTACCGGGTTGGACTCAAGACGATAGTTACCGGATAAGGCGCAGCGGTCGGGCTGAACGGGGGG
TTCGTGCACACAGCCCAGCTTGGAGCGAACGACCTACACCGAACTGAGATACCTACAGCGTGAGCTATGA
GAAAGCGCCACGCTTCCCGAAGGGAGAAAGGCGGACAGGTATCCGGTAAGCGGCAGGGTCGGAACAGGAG
AGCGCACGAGGGAGCTTCCAGGGGGAAACGCCTGGTATCTTTATAGTCCTGTCGGGTTTCGCCACCTCTG
ACTTGAGCGTCGATTTTTGTGATGCTCGTCAGGGGGGCGGAGCCTATGGAAAAACGCCAGCAACGCGGCC
TTTTTACGGTTCCTGGCCTTTTGCTGGCCTTTTGCTCACATGTTCTTTCCTGCGTTATCCCCTGATTCTG
TGGATAACCGTATTACCGCCTTTGAGTGAGCTGATACCGCTCGCCGCAGCCGAACGACCGAGCGCAGCGA
GTCAGTGAGCGAGGAAGCGGAAGAGCGCCCAATACGCAAACCGCCTCTCCCCGCGCGTTGGCCGATTCAT
TAATCACTCTGTGGTCTCAA
Features (pLannotate 1.2.2; 7 found; start..end, strand, type, name):
      1..4104    +  CDS            cas9: CAS9_STRP1 - Also known as csn1 From Streptococcus pyogenes serotype M1.
   4266..4370    +  promoter       AmpR promoter: bla
   4361..4441    -  CDS            int (fragment): INT2_ECOLX - Protein inferred from homology: Swiss-Prot protein existence level 3. Putative integrase believed to be involved in the insertion of antibiotic resistance genes into plasmids and transposons. From Escherichia coli.
   4529..4585    +  CDS            GmR (fragment): gentamycin acetyltransferase; aacC1; confers resistance to gentamycin
   4592..5380    +  CDS            aadA: S3AD_ECOLX - Experimental evidence at protein level: Swiss-Prot protein existence level 1. Mediates bacterial resistance to the antibiotics streptomycin and spectinomycin. From Escherichia coli.
   5554..6142    +  rep_origin     ori: high-copy-number ColE1/pMB1/pBR322/pUC origin of replication
   6325..6374    +  CDS            lacI (fragment): lac repressor; lacI; The lac repressor binds to the lac operator to inhibit transcription in E. coli. This inhibition can be relieved by adding lactose or isopropyl-β-D-thiogalactopyranoside (IPTG).
