[The description below was written by a language model from this plasmid's Addgene catalogue record and pLannotate feature annotations shown in this document.]
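Description:
pORFE0001 is a Golden Gate/MoClo-style level 0 part plasmid that stores a plant codon-optimized Streptococcus pyogenes Cas9 coding sequence (AtCas9) as a "CDS1" module, built in the pICH41308 backbone and catalogued as a plant expression and CRISPR vector. It is maintained in E. coli on a high-copy ColE1/pUC-type origin and selected with spectinomycin through an aadA streptomycin/spectinomycin resistance gene, which sits downstream of a bla-type promoter. The short integrase, gentamicin acetyltransferase and lacI fragments found by annotation appear to be backbone remnants flanking the resistance cassette and cloning region, not functional genes.

The insert is recorded as 4140 bp, of which about 4.1 kb is annotated as the Cas9 open reading frame. It was introduced through BpiI sites that were destroyed during cloning. According to the depositor, internal BsaI and BbsI recognition sites were removed by site-directed mutagenesis so the sequence is compatible with Type IIS assembly, while the encoded protein remains identical to that of the original AtCas9 in the pDe-CAS9 vector. No plant promoter, terminator, tag or localization signal is annotated, which is consistent with a coding-sequence-only module: the plasmid does not express Cas9 in plants by itself. Instead it is meant to be combined with promoter and terminator modules into a transcription unit, and then into multigene binary constructs alongside guide RNA cassettes for plant genome editing.

The two sequence records, one from the depositor and one from repository sequencing, show the same seven features in the same order. They differ only in the numbering start point and by two nucleotides in total length.
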