Addgene plasmid #112070: pORFE0001
Purpose: AtCas9 module CDS1
Depositing lab: Christian Chevalier. Depositing organization: INRAE Centre de Recherche de Bordeaux.
Backbone
  Vector backbone: pICH41308
  Vector type: Plant Expression, CRISPR
Growth in bacteria
  Bacterial resistance: Spectinomycin, 50 μg/mL
  Growth temperature: 37°C
  Growth strain: DH5alpha
  Copy number: High Copy
Gene/Insert
  Gene/Insert name: AtCAS9
  Insert size (bp): 4140
  Mutation: Plant codon optimized Cas9 S. pyogenes
  Cloning method: Restriction Enzyme; 5′ cloning site BpiI (destroyed during cloning); 3′ cloning site BpiI (destroyed during cloning)
  Sequencing primers: 5′ CGTTATCCCCTGATTCTGTGGATAAC; 3′ GTCTCATGAGCGGATACATATTTGAATG
Terms and licenses: Academic/Nonprofit Terms; Industry Terms: Not Available to Industry
Depositor comments: BsaI and BbsI sites have been removed from the sequence by site-directed mutagenesis, however the amino acid sequence is as in the original AtCas9 pDe-CAS9 vector from H. Puchta lab.
How to cite: pORFE0001 was a gift from Christian Chevalier (Addgene plasmid # 112070 ; http://n2t.net/addgene:112070 ; RRID:Addgene_112070)
